>Addgene plasmid #135130 | BOLL_RRM_pGEX | depositor full sequence | sequence record 259885 | Full Sequence
GGCCGCATCGTGACTGACTGACGATCTGCCTCGCGCGTTTCGGTGATGACGGTGAAAACCTCTGACACAT
GCAGCTCCCGGAGACGGTCACAGCTTGTCTGTAAGCGGATGCCGGGAGCAGACAAGCCCGTCAGGGCGCG
TCAGCGGGTGTTGGCGGGTGTCGGGGCGCAGCCATGACCCAGTCACGTAGCGATAGCGGAGTGTATAATT
CTTGAAGACGAAAGGGCCTCGTGATACGCCTATTTTTATAGGTTAATGTCATGATAATAATGGTTTCTTA
GACGTCAGGTGGCACTTTTCGGGGAAATGTGCGCGGAACCCCTATTTGTTTATTTTTCTAAATACATTCA
AATATGTATCCGCTCATGAGACAATAACCCTGATAAATGCTTCAATAATATTGAAAAAGGAAGAGTATGA
GTATTCAACATTTCCGTGTCGCCCTTATTCCCTTTTTTGCGGCATTTTGCCTTCCTGTTTTTGCTCACCC
AGAAACGCTGGTGAAAGTAAAAGATGCTGAAGATCAGTTGGGTGCACGAGTGGGTTACATCGAACTGGAT
CTCAACAGCGGTAAGATCCTTGAGAGTTTTCGCCCCGAAGAACGTTTTCCAATGATGAGCACTTTTAAAG
TTCTGCTATGTGGCGCGGTATTATCCCGTGTTGACGCCGGGCAAGAGCAACTCGGTCGCCGCATACACTA
TTCTCAGAATGACTTGGTTGAGTACTCACCAGTCACAGAAAAGCATCTTACGGATGGCATGACAGTAAGA
GAATTATGCAGTGCTGCCATAACCATGAGTGATAACACTGCGGCCAACTTACTTCTGACAACGATCGGAG
GACCGAAGGAGCTAACCGCTTTTTTGCACAACATGGGGGATCATGTAACTCGCCTTGATCGTTGGGAACC
GGAGCTGAATGAAGCCATACCAAACGACGAGCGTGACACCACGATGCCTGCAGCAATGGCAACAACGTTG
CGCAAACTATTAACTGGCGAACTACTTACTCTAGCTTCCCGGCAACAATTAATAGACTGGATGGAGGCGG
ATAAAGTTGCAGGACCACTTCTGCGCTCGGCCCTTCCGGCTGGCTGGTTTATTGCTGATAAATCTGGAGC
CGGTGAGCGTGGGTCTCGCGGTATCATTGCAGCACTGGGGCCAGATGGTAAGCCCTCCCGTATCGTAGTT
ATCTACACGACGGGGAGTCAGGCAACTATGGATGAACGAAATAGACAGATCGCTGAGATAGGTGCCTCAC
TGATTAAGCATTGGTAACTGTCAGACCAAGTTTACTCATATATACTTTAGATTGATTTAAAACTTCATTT
TTAATTTAAAAGGATCTAGGTGAAGATCCTTTTTGATAATCTCATGACCAAAATCCCTTAACGTGAGTTT
TCGTTCCACTGAGCGTCAGACCCCGTAGAAAAGATCAAAGGATCTTCTTGAGATCCTTTTTTTCTGCGCG
TAATCTGCTGCTTGCAAACAAAAAAACCACCGCTACCAGCGGTGGTTTGTTTGCCGGATCAAGAGCTACC
AACTCTTTTTCCGAAGGTAACTGGCTTCAGCAGAGCGCAGATACCAAATACTGTCCTTCTAGTGTAGCCG
TAGTTAGGCCACCACTTCAAGAACTCTGTAGCACCGCCTACATACCTCGCTCTGCTAATCCTGTTACCAG
TGGCTGCTGCCAGTGGCGATAAGTCGTGTCTTACCGGGTTGGACTCAAGACGATAGTTACCGGATAAGGC
GCAGCGGTCGGGCTGAACGGGGGGTTCGTGCACACAGCCCAGCTTGGAGCGAACGACCTACACCGAACTG
AGATACCTACAGCGTGAGCTATGAGAAAGCGCCACGCTTCCCGAAGGGAGAAAGGCGGACAGGTATCCGG
TAAGCGGCAGGGTCGGAACAGGAGAGCGCACGAGGGAGCTTCCAGGGGGAAACGCCTGGTATCTTTATAG
TCCTGTCGGGTTTCGCCACCTCTGACTTGAGCGTCGATTTTTGTGATGCTCGTCAGGGGGGCGGAGCCTA
TGGAAAAACGCCAGCAACGCGGCCTTTTTACGGTTCCTGGCCTTTTGCTGGCCTTTTGCTCACATGTTCT
TTCCTGCGTTATCCCCTGATTCTGTGGATAACCGTATTACCGCCTTTGAGTGAGCTGATACCGCTCGCCG
CAGCCGAACGACCGAGCGCAGCGAGTCAGTGAGCGAGGAAGCGGAAGAGCGCCTGATGCGGTATTTTCTC
CTTACGCATCTGTGCGGTATTTCACACCGCATAAATTCCGACACCATCGAATGGTGCAAAACCTTTCGCG
GTATGGCATGATAGCGCCCGGAAGAGAGTCAATTCAGGGTGGTGAATGTGAAACCAGTAACGTTATACGA
TGTCGCAGAGTATGCCGGTGTCTCTTATCAGACCGTTTCCCGCGTGGTGAACCAGGCCAGCCACGTTTCT
GCGAAAACGCGGGAAAAAGTGGAAGCGGCGATGGCGGAGCTGAATTACATTCCCAACCGCGTGGCACAAC
AACTGGCGGGCAAACAGTCGTTGCTGATTGGCGTTGCCACCTCCAGTCTGGCCCTGCACGCGCCGTCGCA
AATTGTCGCGGCGATTAAATCTCGCGCCGATCAACTGGGTGCCAGCGTGGTGGTGTCGATGGTAGAACGA
AGCGGCGTCGAAGCCTGTAAAGCGGCGGTGCACAATCTTCTCGCGCAACGCGTCAGTGGGCTGATCATTA
ACTATCCGCTGGATGACCAGGATGCCATTGCTGTGGAAGCTGCCTGCACTAATGTTCCGGCGTTATTTCT
TGATGTCTCTGACCAGACACCCATCAACAGTATTATTTTCTCCCATGAAGACGGTACGCGACTGGGCGTG
GAGCATCTGGTCGCATTGGGTCACCAGCAAATCGCGCTGTTAGCGGGCCCATTAAGTTCTGTCTCGGCGC
GTCTGCGTCTGGCTGGCTGGCATAAATATCTCACTCGCAATCAAATTCAGCCGATAGCGGAACGGGAAGG
CGACTGGAGTGCCATGTCCGGTTTTCAACAAACCATGCAAATGCTGAATGAGGGCATCGTTCCCACTGCG
ATGCTGGTTGCCAACGATCAGATGGCGCTGGGCGCAATGCGCGCCATTACCGAGTCCGGGCTGCGCGTTG
GTGCGGATATCTCGGTAGTGGGATACGACGATACCGAAGACAGCTCATGTTATATCCCGCCGTCAACCAC
CATCAAACAGGATTTTCGCCTGCTGGGGCAAACCAGCGTGGACCGCTTGCTGCAACTCTCTCAGGGCCAG
GCGGTGAAGGGCAATCAGCTGTTGCCCGTCTCACTGGTGAAAAGAAAAACCACCCTGGCGCCCAATACGC
AAACCGCCTCTCCCCGCGCGTTGGCCGATTCATTAATGCAGCTGGCACGACAGGTTTCCCGACTGGAAAG
CGGGCAGTGAGCGCAACGCAATTAATGTGAGTTAGCTCACTCATTAGGCACCCCAGGCTTTACACTTTAT
GCTTCCGGCTCGTATGTTGTGTGGAATTGTGAGCGGATAACAATTTCACACAGGAAACAGCTATGACCAT
GATTACGGATTCACTGGCCGTCGTTTTACAACGTCGTGACTGGGAAAACCCTGGCGTTACCCAACTTAAT
CGCCTTGCAGCACATCCCCCTTTCGCCAGCTGGCGTAATAGCGAAGAGGCCCGCACCGATCGCCCTTCCC
AACAGTTGCGCAGCCTGAATGGCGAATGGCGCTTTGCCTGGTTTCCGGCACCAGAAGCGGTGCCGGAAAG
CTGGCTGGAGTGCGATCTTCCTGAGGCCGATACTGTCGTCGTCCCCTCAAACTGGCAGATGCACGGTTAC
GATGCGCCCATCTACACCAACGTAACCTATCCCATTACGGTCAATCCGCCGTTTGTTCCCACGGAGAATC
CGACGGGTTGTTACTCGCTCACATTTAATGTTGATGAAAGCTGGCTACAGGAAGGCCAGACGCGAATTAT
TTTTGATGGCGTTGGAATTACGTTATCGACTGCACGGTGCACCAATGCTTCTGGCGTCAGGCAGCCATCG
GAAGCTGTGGTATGGCTGTGCAGGTCGTAAATCACTGCATAATTCGTGTCGCTCAAGGCGCACTCCCGTT
CTGGATAATGTTTTTTGCGCCGACATCATAACGGTTCTGGCAAATATTCTGAAATGAGCTGTTGACAATT
AATCATCGGCTCGTATAATGTGTGGAATTGTGAGCGGATAACAATTTCACACAGGAAACAGTATTCATGT
CCCCTATACTAGGTTATTGGAAAATTAAGGGCCTTGTGCAACCCACTCGACTTCTTTTGGAATATCTTGA
AGAAAAATATGAAGAGCATTTGTATGAGCGCGATGAAGGTGATAAATGGCGAAACAAAAAGTTTGAATTG
GGTTTGGAGTTTCCCAATCTTCCTTATTATATTGATGGTGATGTTAAATTAACACAGTCTATGGCCATCA
TACGTTATATAGCTGACAAGCACAACATGTTGGGTGGTTGTCCAAAAGAGCGTGCAGAGATTTCAATGCT
TGAAGGAGCGGTTTTGGATATTAGATACGGTGTTTCGAGAATTGCATATAGTAAAGACTTTGAAACTCTC
AAAGTTGATTTTCTTAGCAAGCTACCTGAAATGCTGAAAATGTTCGAAGATCGTTTATGTCATAAAACAT
ATTTAAATGGTGATCATGTAACCCATCCTGACTTCATGTTGTATGACGCTCTTGATGTTGTTTTATACAT
GGACCCAATGTGCCTGGATGCGTTCCCAAAATTAGTTTGTTTTAAAAAACGTATTGAAGCTATCCCACAA
ATTGATAAGTACTTGAAATCCAGCAAGTATATAGCATGGCCTTTGCAGGGCTGGCAAGCCACGTTTGGTG
GTGGCGACCATCCTCCAAAATCGGATCTGGAAGTTCTGTTCCAGGGGCCCCTGGGATTAATGGACGAAAA
AACCACCGGTTGGCGTGGTGGTCACGTTGTTGAAGGTCTGGCTGGTGAACTGGAACAGCTGCGTGCTCGT
CTGGAACACCACCCGCAGGGTCAGCGTGAACCGGGATCCATGCAAACAGATTCATTATCTCCATCCCCTA
ATCCTGTGTCACCTGTGCCTTTGAATAACCCAACAAGTGCCCCAAGATATGGAACAGTGATCCCTAATCG
CATCTTTGTAGGAGGAATTGATTTTAAGACAAACGAAAGTGATTTAAGAAAATTTTTTTCCCAGTATGGG
TCTGTGAAAGAAGTGAAGATTGTAAATGACAGAGCTGGAGTATCCAAAGGGTATGGTTTCGTCACTTTTG
AAACACAAGAAGATGCACAAAAAATTTTACAAGAGGCTGAAAAACTTAATTATAAGGATAAGAAGCTGAA
CATTGGTCCAGCAATAAGAAAACAACAAGTAGGGATCCCTCGTTCTAGTATAATGCCAGCAGCTGGAACA
ATGTATCTAACAACTTCAACTGGATATCCTTATACTTACCATAATGGTGTTGCTTATTTTCATACTCCAG
AGGTAACTTCGGTCCCACCGCCTTGGCCTTCACGTTCTGTATGTAGCTCCTGAGC
Features (pLannotate 1.2.2; 17 found; start..end, strand, type, name):
     26..65      +  CDS            rop (fragment): Rop protein, which maintains plasmids at low copy number; rop
    167..207     +  misc_feature   bom (fragment): basis of mobility region from pBR322
    312..416     +  promoter       AmpR promoter: bla
    417..1277    +  CDS            AmpR: β-lactamase; bla; confers resistance to ampicillin, carbenicillin, and related antibiotics
   1448..2036    +  rep_origin     ori: high-copy-number ColE1/pMB1/pBR322/pUC origin of replication
   2222..2273    -  misc_feature   bom (fragment): basis of mobility region from pBR322
   2280..2357    +  promoter       lacIq promoter: lacI (mutant); In the lacIq allele, a single base change in the promoter boosts expression of the lacI gene about 10-fold.
   2358..3440    +  CDS            lacI: lac repressor; lacI; The lac repressor binds to the lac operator to inhibit transcription in E. coli. This inhibition can be relieved by adding lactose or isopropyl-β-D-thiogalactopyranoside (IPTG).
   3453..3474    +  protein_bind   CAP binding site: CAP binding activates transcription in the presence of cAMP. E. coli catabolite activator protein
   3489..3519    +  promoter       lac promoter: promoter for the E. coli lac operon
   3527..3543    +  protein_bind   lac operator: The lac repressor binds to the lac operator to inhibit transcription in E. coli. This inhibition can be relieved by adding lactose or isopropyl-β-D-thiogalactopyranoside (IPTG). lac repressor encoded by lacI
   3563..3736    +  CDS            lacZα: LacZα fragment of β-galactosidase; lacZ fragment
   4015..4116    -  CDS            yciV (fragment): RNAAM_ECOLI - Also known as trpH From Escherichia coli (strain K12).
   4192..4220    +  promoter       tac promoter: strong E. coli promoter; hybrid between the trp and lac UV5 promoters
   4228..4244    +  protein_bind   lac operator: The lac repressor binds to the lac operator to inhibit transcription in E. coli. This inhibition can be relieved by adding lactose or isopropyl-β-D-thiogalactopyranoside (IPTG). lac repressor encoded by lacI
   4267..4920    +  CDS            GST26_SCHJA: Experimental evidence at protein level: Swiss-Prot protein existence level 1. GST isoenzymes appear to play a central role in the parasite detoxification system. Other functions are also suspected including a role in increasing the solubility of haematin in the parasite gut. From Schistosoma japonicum (Blood fluke).
   5080..5580    +  CDS            BOLL (fragment): BOLL_HUMAN - Also known as BOULE. Experimental evidence at protein level: Swiss-Prot protein existence level 1. Probable RNA-binding protein, which may be required during spermatogenesis. May act by binding to the 3'-UTR of mRNAs and regulating their translation (By similarity). From Homo sapiens (Human).
