>Addgene plasmid #135130 | BOLL_RRM_pGEX | addgene full sequence | sequence record 274467 | Addgene NGS Result
TTGTGAGCGGATAACAATTTCACACAGGAAACAGTATTCATGTCCCCTATACTAGGTTATTGGAAAATTA
AGGGCCTTGTGCAACCCACTCGACTTCTTTTGGAATATCTTGAAGAAAAATATGAAGAGCATTTGTATGA
GCGCGATGAAGGTGATAAATGGCGAAACAAAAAGTTTGAATTGGGTTTGGAGTTTCCCAATCTTCCTTAT
TATATTGATGGTGATGTTAAATTAACACAGTCTATGGCCATCATACGTTATATAGCTGACAAGCACAACA
TGTTGGGTGGTTGTCCAAAAGAGCGTGCAGAGATTTCAATGCTTGAAGGAGCGGTTTTGGATATTAGATA
CGGTGTTTCGAGAATTGCATATAGTAAAGACTTTGAAACTCTCAAAGTTGATTTTCTTAGCAAGCTACCT
GAAATGCTGAAAATGTTCGAAGATCGTTTATGTCATAAAACATATTTAAATGGTGATCATGTAACCCATC
CTGACTTCATGTTGTATGACGCTCTTGATGTTGTTTTATACATGGACCCAATGTGCCTGGATGCGTTCCC
AAAATTAGTTTGTTTTAAAAAACGTATTGAAGCTATCCCACAAATTGATAAGTACTTGAAATCCAGCAAG
TATATAGCATGGCCTTTGCAGGGCTGGCAAGCCACGTTTGGTGGTGGCGACCATCCTCCAAAATCGGATC
TGGAAGTTCTGTTCCAGGGGCCCCTGGGATTAATGGACGAAAAAACCACCGGTTGGCGTGGTGGTCACGT
TGTTGAAGGTCTGGCTGGTGAACTGGAACAGCTGCGTGCTCGTCTGGAACACCACCCGCAGGGTCAGCGT
GAACCGGGATCCATGCAAACAGATTCATTATCTCCATCCCCTAATCCTGTGTCACCTGTGCCTTTGAATA
ACCCAACAAGTGCCCCAAGATATGGAACAGTGATCCCTAATCGCATCTTTGTAGGAGGAATTGATTTTAA
GACAAACGAAAGTGATTTAAGAAAATTTTTTTCCCAGTATGGGTCTGTGAAAGAAGTGAAGATTGTAAAT
GACAGAGCTGGAGTATCCAAAGGGTATGGTTTCGTCACTTTTGAAACACAAGAAGATGCACAAAAAATTT
TACAAGAGGCTGAAAAACTTAATTATAAGGATAAGAAGCTGAACATTGGTCCAGCAATAAGAAAACAACA
AGTAGGGATCCCTCGTTCTAGTATAATGCCAGCAGCTGGAACAATGTATCTAACAACTTCAACTGGATAT
CCTTATACTTACCATAATGGTGTTGCTTATTTTCATACTCCAGAGGTAACTTCGGTCCCACCGCCTTGGC
CTTCACGTTCTGTATGTAGCTCCTGAGCGGCCGCATCGTGACTGACTGACGATCTGCCTCGCGCGTTTCG
GTGATGACGGTGAAAACCTCTGACACATGCAGCTCCCGGAGACGGTCACAGCTTGTCTGTAAGCGGATGC
CGGGAGCAGACAAGCCCGTCAGGGCGCGTCAGCGGGTGTTGGCGGGTGTCGGGGCGCAGCCATGACCCAG
TCACGTAGCGATAGCGGAGTGTATAATTCTTGAAGACGAAAGGGCCTCGTGATACGCCTATTTTTATAGG
TTAATGTCATGATAATAATGGTTTCTTAGACGTCAGGTGGCACTTTTCGGGGAAATGTGCGCGGAACCCC
TATTTGTTTATTTTTCTAAATACATTCAAATATGTATCCGCTCATGAGACAATAACCCTGATAAATGCTT
CAATAATATTGAAAAAGGAAGAGTATGAGTATTCAACATTTCCGTGTCGCCCTTATTCCCTTTTTTGCGG
CATTTTGCCTTCCTGTTTTTGCTCACCCAGAAACGCTGGTGAAAGTAAAAGATGCTGAAGATCAGTTGGG
TGCACGAGTGGGTTACATCGAACTGGATCTCAACAGCGGTAAGATCCTTGAGAGTTTTCGCCCCGAAGAA
CGTTTTCCAATGATGAGCACTTTTAAAGTTCTGCTATGTGGCGCGGTATTATCCCGTGTTGACGCCGGGC
AAGAGCAACTCGGTCGCCGCATACACTATTCTCAGAATGACTTGGTTGAGTACTCACCAGTCACAGAAAA
GCATCTTACGGATGGCATGACAGTAAGAGAATTATGCAGTGCTGCCATAACCATGAGTGATAACACTGCG
GCCAACTTACTTCTGACAACGATCGGAGGACCGAAGGAGCTAACCGCTTTTTTGCACAACATGGGGGATC
ATGTAACTCGCCTTGATCGTTGGGAACCGGAGCTGAATGAAGCCATACCAAACGACGAGCGTGACACCAC
GATGCCTGCAGCAATGGCAACAACGTTGCGCAAACTATTAACTGGCGAACTACTTACTCTAGCTTCCCGG
CAACAATTAATAGACTGGATGGAGGCGGATAAAGTTGCAGGACCACTTCTGCGCTCGGCCCTTCCGGCTG
GCTGGTTTATTGCTGATAAATCTGGAGCCGGTGAGCGTGGGTCTCGCGGTATCATTGCAGCACTGGGGCC
AGATGGTAAGCCCTCCCGTATCGTAGTTATCTACACGACGGGGAGTCAGGCAACTATGGATGAACGAAAT
AGACAGATCGCTGAGATAGGTGCCTCACTGATTAAGCATTGGTAACTGTCAGACCAAGTTTACTCATATA
TACTTTAGATTGATTTAAAACTTCATTTTTAATTTAAAAGGATCTAGGTGAAGATCCTTTTTGATAATCT
CATGACCAAAATCCCTTAACGTGAGTTTTCGTTCCACTGAGCGTCAGACCCCGTAGAAAAGATCAAAGGA
TCTTCTTGAGATCCTTTTTTTCTGCGCGTAATCTGCTGCTTGCAAACAAAAAAACCACCGCTACCAGCGG
TGGTTTGTTTGCCGGATCAAGAGCTACCAACTCTTTTTCCGAAGGTAACTGGCTTCAGCAGAGCGCAGAT
ACCAAATACTGTCCTTCTAGTGTAGCCGTAGTTAGGCCACCACTTCAAGAACTCTGTAGCACCGCCTACA
TACCTCGCTCTGCTAATCCTGTTACCAGTGGCTGCTGCCAGTGGCGATAAGTCGTGTCTTACCGGGTTGG
ACTCAAGACGATAGTTACCGGATAAGGCGCAGCGGTCGGGCTGAACGGGGGGTTCGTGCACACAGCCCAG
CTTGGAGCGAACGACCTACACCGAACTGAGATACCTACAGCGTGAGCTATGAGAAAGCGCCACGCTTCCC
GAAGGGAGAAAGGCGGACAGGTATCCGGTAAGCGGCAGGGTCGGAACAGGAGAGCGCACGAGGGAGCTTC
CAGGGGGAAACGCCTGGTATCTTTATAGTCCTGTCGGGTTTCGCCACCTCTGACTTGAGCGTCGATTTTT
GTGATGCTCGTCAGGGGGGCGGAGCCTATGGAAAAACGCCAGCAACGCGGCCTTTTTACGGTTCCTGGCC
TTTTGCTGGCCTTTTGCTCACATGTTCTTTCCTGCGTTATCCCCTGATTCTGTGGATAACCGTATTACCG
CCTTTGAGTGAGCTGATACCGCTCGCCGCAGCCGAACGACCGAGCGCAGCGAGTCAGTGAGCGAGGAAGC
GGAAGAGCGCCTGATGCGGTATTTTCTCCTTACGCATCTGTGCGGTATTTCACACCGCATAAATTCCGAC
ACCATCGAATGGCGCAAAACCTTTCGCGGTATGGCATGATAGCGCCCGGAAGAGAGTCAATTCAGGGTGG
TGAATGTGAAACCAGTAACGTTATACGATGTCGCAGAGTATGCCGGTGTCTCTTATCAGACCGTTTCCCG
CGTGGTGAACCAGGCCAGCCACGTTTCTGCGAAAACGCGGGAAAAAGTGGAAGCGGCGATGGCGGAGCTG
AATTACATTCCCAACCGCGTGGCACAACAACTGGCGGGCAAACAGTCGTTGCTGATTGGCGTTGCCACCT
CCAGTCTGGCCCTGCACGCGCCGTCGCAAATTGTCGCGGCGATTAAATCTCGCGCCGATCAACTGGGTGC
CAGCGTGGTGGTGTCGATGGTAGAACGAAGCGGCGTCGAAGCCTGTAAAGCGGCGGTGCACAATCTTCTC
GCGCAACGCGTCAGTGGGCTGATCATTAACTATCCGCTGGATGACCAGGATGCCATTGCTGTGGAAGCTG
CCTGCACTAATGTTCCGGCGTTATTTCTTGATGTCTCTGACCAGACACCCATCAACAGTATTATTTTCTC
CCATGAAGACGGTACGCGACTGGGCGTGGAGCATCTGGTCGCATTGGGTCACCAGCAAATCGCGCTGTTA
GCGGGCCCATTAAGTTCTGTCTCGGCGCGTCTGCGTCTGGCTGGCTGGCATAAATATCTCACTCGCAATC
AAATTCAGCCGATAGCGGAACGGGAAGGCGACTGGAGTGCCATGTCCGGTTTTCAACAAACCATGCAAAT
GCTGAATGAGGGCATCGTTCCCACTGCGATGCTGGTTGCCAACGATCAGATGGCGCTGGGCGCAATGCGC
GCCATTACCGAGTCCGGGCTGCGCGTTGGTGCGGATATCTCGGTAGTGGGATACGACGATACCGAAGACA
GCTCATGTTATATCCCGCCGTTAACCACCATCAAACAGGATTTTCGCCTGCTGGGGCAAACCAGCGTGGA
CCGCTTGCTGCAACTCTCTCAGGGCCAGGCGGTGAAGGGCAATCAGCTGTTGCCCGTCTCACTGGTGAAA
AGAAAAACCACGCTAGCGCCCAATACGCAAACCGCCTCTCCCCGCGCGTTGGCCGATTCATTAATGCAGC
TGGCACGACAGGTTTCCCGACTGGAAAGCGGGCAGTGAGCGCAACGCAATTAATGTAAGTTAGCTCACTC
ATTAGGCACCCCAGGCTTTACACTTTATGCTTCCGGCTCGTATGTTGTGTGGAATTGTGAGCGGATAACA
ATTTCACACAGGAAACAGCTATGACCATGATTACGGATTCACTGGCCGTCGTTTTACAACGTCGTGACTG
GGAAAACCCTGGCGTTACCCAACTTAATCGCCTTGCAGCACATCCCCCTTTCGCCAGCTGGCGTAATAGC
GAAGAGGCCCGCACCGATCGCCCTTCCCAACAGTTGCGCAGCCTGAATGGCGAATGGCGCTTTGCCTGGT
TTCCGGCACCAGAAGCGGTGCCGGAAAGCTGGCTGGAGTGCGATCTTCCTGAGGCCGATACTGTCGTCGT
CCCCTCAAACTGGCAGATGCACGGTTACGATGCGCCCATCTACACCAACGTGACCTATCCCATTACGGTC
AATCCGCCGTTTGTTCCCACGGAGAATCCGACGGGTTGTTACTCGCTCACATTTAATGTTGATGAAAGCT
GGCTACAGGAAGGCCAGACGCGAATTATTTTTGATGGCGTTGGAATTAGCTTATCGACTGCACGGTGCAC
CAATGCTTCTGGCGTCAGGCAGCCATCGGAAGCTGTGGTATGGCTGTGCAGGTCGTAAATCACTGCATAA
TTCGTGTCGCTCAAGGCGCACTCCCGTTCTGGATAATGTTTTTTGCGCCGACATCATAACGGTTCTGGCA
AATATTCTGAAATGAGCTGTTGACAATTAATCATCGGCTCGTATAATGTGTGGAA
Features (pLannotate 1.2.2; 17 found; start..end, strand, type, name):
      1..17      +  protein_bind   lac operator: The lac repressor binds to the lac operator to inhibit transcription in E. coli. This inhibition can be relieved by adding lactose or isopropyl-β-D-thiogalactopyranoside (IPTG). lac repressor encoded by lacI
     40..693     +  CDS            GST26_SCHJA: Experimental evidence at protein level: Swiss-Prot protein existence level 1. GST isoenzymes appear to play a central role in the parasite detoxification system. Other functions are also suspected including a role in increasing the solubility of haematin in the parasite gut. From Schistosoma japonicum (Blood fluke).
    853..1353    +  CDS            BOLL (fragment): BOLL_HUMAN - Also known as BOULE. Experimental evidence at protein level: Swiss-Prot protein existence level 1. Probable RNA-binding protein, which may be required during spermatogenesis. May act by binding to the 3'-UTR of mRNAs and regulating their translation (By similarity). From Homo sapiens (Human).
   1384..1423    +  CDS            rop (fragment): Rop protein, which maintains plasmids at low copy number; rop
   1525..1565    +  misc_feature   bom (fragment): basis of mobility region from pBR322
   1670..1774    +  promoter       AmpR promoter: bla
   1775..2635    +  CDS            AmpR: β-lactamase; bla; confers resistance to ampicillin, carbenicillin, and related antibiotics
   2806..3394    +  rep_origin     ori: high-copy-number ColE1/pMB1/pBR322/pUC origin of replication
   3580..3631    -  misc_feature   bom (fragment): basis of mobility region from pBR322
   3638..3715    +  promoter       lacI promoter: lacI
   3716..4798    +  CDS            lacI: lac repressor; lacI; The lac repressor binds to the lac operator to inhibit transcription in E. coli. This inhibition can be relieved by adding lactose or isopropyl-β-D-thiogalactopyranoside (IPTG).
   4811..4832    +  protein_bind   CAP binding site: CAP binding activates transcription in the presence of cAMP. E. coli catabolite activator protein
   4847..4877    +  promoter       lac promoter: promoter for the E. coli lac operon
   4885..4901    +  protein_bind   lac operator: The lac repressor binds to the lac operator to inhibit transcription in E. coli. This inhibition can be relieved by adding lactose or isopropyl-β-D-thiogalactopyranoside (IPTG). lac repressor encoded by lacI
   4921..5094    +  CDS            lacZα: LacZα fragment of β-galactosidase; lacZ fragment
   5358..5474    -  CDS            yciV (fragment): RNAAM_ECOLI - Also known as trpH From Escherichia coli (strain K12).
   5550..5578    +  promoter       tac promoter: strong E. coli promoter; hybrid between the trp and lac UV5 promoters
