[The description below was written by a language model from this plasmid's Addgene catalogue record and pLannotate feature annotations shown in this document.]
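Description:
BOLL_RRM_pGEX is a bacterial expression plasmid built on the pGEX-6P-2 backbone for producing a fragment of the human RNA-binding protein BOLL (also called BOULE) in E. coli. It replicates from a high-copy ColE1/pMB1-type origin and is selected with ampicillin through the β-lactamase (AmpR) gene. Two full sequence records of 5,585 nt, one from the depositor and one from repository sequencing, carry the same set of features in a different circular orientation. The only notable annotation difference is that the lacI promoter is called as the lacIq variant in the depositor record and as the ordinary lacI promoter in the sequenced record.

The expression cassette is driven by the hybrid trp/lac tac promoter followed by a lac operator. The plasmid-borne lacI gene supplies repressor, so transcription stays off until it is induced with IPTG. The open reading frame begins with Schistosoma japonicum glutathione S-transferase. The catalogue entry describes the N-terminal tag as GST-SBP, a dual-affinity tag pairing GST with a streptavidin-binding peptide. The SBP portion is not separately annotated, but an unannotated gap of about 160 nt between GST and the insert could accommodate it along with linker sequence. The roughly 500 bp BOLL insert was cloned between BamHI and NotI and is annotated as a fragment of the human protein. The plasmid name suggests it covers the RNA recognition motif region rather than the full-length protein. Residual lac promoter/lacZα, rop and bom fragments are backbone remnants. The stated purpose is recombinant expression of tagged BOLL, and the associated publication concerns the sequence, structure and context preferences of human RNA-binding proteins.
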