Addgene plasmid #135130: BOLL_RRM_pGEX
Purpose: Recombinant expression of BOLL with dual-affinity tag
Depositing lab: Christopher Burge. Depositing organization: Massachusetts Institute of Technology. Publication: Sequence, Structure, and Context Preferences of Human RNA Binding Proteins. Dominguez D, Freese P, Alexis MS, Su A, Hochman M, Palden T, Bazile C, Lambert NJ, Van Nostrand EL, Pratt GA, Yeo GW, Graveley BR, Burge CB. Mol Cell. 2018 Jun 7;70(5):854-867.e9. doi: 10.1016/j.molcel.2018.05.001. Epub 2018 Jun 7. PubMed 29883606.
Backbone
  Vector backbone: pGEX-6P-2
  Backbone manufacturer: Promega
  Backbone size w/o insert (bp): 5081
  Vector type: Bacterial Expression
Growth in bacteria
  Bacterial resistance: Ampicillin, 100 μg/mL
  Growth temperature: 37°C
  Growth strain: DH5alpha
  Copy number: High Copy
Gene/Insert
  Gene/Insert name: BOLL
  Species: H. sapiens (human)
  Insert size (bp): 504
  Entrez Gene: BOLL (a.k.a. BOULE)
  Promoter: tac
  Tag / fusion protein: GST-SBP (N terminal on backbone)
  Cloning method: Restriction Enzyme; 5′ cloning site BamHI (not destroyed); 3′ cloning site NotI (not destroyed)
  Sequencing primers: 5′ 5GEX (GGGCTGGCAAGCCACGTTTGGTG); 3′ 3GEX (CCGGGAGCTGCATGTGTCAGAGG)
Terms and licenses: Academic/Nonprofit Terms; Industry Terms: Not Available to Industry
How to cite: BOLL_RRM_pGEX was a gift from Christopher Burge (Addgene plasmid # 135130 ; http://n2t.net/addgene:135130 ; RRID:Addgene_135130)
