>Addgene plasmid #135130 | BOLL_RRM_pGEX | depositor partial sequence | sequence record 259886 | BOLL_ORF
ATGCAAACAGATTCATTATCTCCATCCCCTAATCCTGTGTCACCTGTGCCTTTGAATAACCCAACAAGTG
CCCCAAGATATGGAACAGTGATCCCTAATCGCATCTTTGTAGGAGGAATTGATTTTAAGACAAACGAAAG
TGATTTAAGAAAATTTTTTTCCCAGTATGGGTCTGTGAAAGAAGTGAAGATTGTAAATGACAGAGCTGGA
GTATCCAAAGGGTATGGTTTCGTCACTTTTGAAACACAAGAAGATGCACAAAAAATTTTACAAGAGGCTG
AAAAACTTAATTATAAGGATAAGAAGCTGAACATTGGTCCAGCAATAAGAAAACAACAAGTAGGGATCCC
TCGTTCTAGTATAATGCCAGCAGCTGGAACAATGTATCTAACAACTTCAACTGGATATCCTTATACTTAC
CATAATGGTGTTGCTTATTTTCATACTCCAGAGGTAACTTCGGTCCCACCGCCTTGGCCTTCACGTTCTG
TATGTAGCTCCTGA
